>Addgene plasmid #157885 | pLG007 (Ec86 retron) | addgene full sequence | sequence record 320169 | Addgene NGS Result
ACCGGAAGGAGCTGACTGGGTTGAAGGCTCTCAAGGGCATCGGTCGAGATCCCGGTGCCTAATGAGTGAG
CTAACTTACATTAATTGCGTTGCGCAGCTCATGTTATGCATGTGCATGAAAACCACTGCATAAAGCGGGC
AGGCGTGGCGGGGATACGAGCGCGCGCCATGTGGTATGGAGATTGGATCTATTCATAACTTGATGTATAA
AGTAGAAAAAAAAGCGGGGAGATTATGAATAAAAAATTTACCGATGAGCAGCAACAACAGCTTATAGGAC
ATCTCACAAAGAAAGGCTTCTATCGAGGAGCTAATATTAAAATAACCATTTTTCTATGTGGTGGTGACGT
TGCTAATCATCAATCTTGGCGTCATCAATTATCACAATTTTTAGCAAAGTTCAGTGATGTTGATATATTT
TATCCAGAAGATCTATTTGATGATCTTTTGGCTGGTCAAGGGCAGCATAGCCTTTTAAGTTTAGAAAATA
TTCTGGCTGAAGCTGTCGATGTAATAATTTTATTTCCTGAAAGTCCGGGGTCTTTCACAGAGCTTGGTGC
GTTCTCTAATAATGAAAACTTAAGGAGAAAGTTGATTTGCATTCAAGATGCAAAATTTAAATCAAAACGT
AGCTTTATTAACTATGGTCCTGTTCGCCTGTTGCGTAAGTTTAATTCAAAATCTGTTTTGCGTTGTAGTT
CAAATGAACTAAAAGAAATGTGTGATTCATCTATTGATGTTGCCAGAAAATTACGATTATATAAAAAATT
AATGGCATCTATTAAGAAGGTTAGGAAAGAAAATAAAGTATCAAAAGATATTGGAAATATATTATACGCA
GAGCGGTTTCTATTGCCTTGTATCTATTTACTGGATAGTGTCAACTACCGCACACTGTGTGAACTAGCTT
TTAAAGCGATAAAGCAAGATGATGTTTTATCTAAAATTATTGTTAGATCCGTTGTTTCTCGTCTAATAAA
TGAACGAAAAATACTTCAAATGACTGATGGTTATCAGGTCACTGCTTTGGGGGCTAGCTATGTTAGGAGC
GTCTTTGATAGAAAGACACTTGACCGATTGCGGCTTGAGATTATGAATTTTGAAAACCGTAGAAAATCAA
CATTTAACTATGATAAGATTCCGTATGCGCACCCTTAGCGAGAGGTTTATCATTAAGGTCAACCTCTGGA
TGTTGTTTCGGCATCCTGCATTGAATCTGAGTTACTGTCTGTTTTCCTTGTTGGAACGGAGAGCATCGCC
TGATGCTCTCCGAGCCAACCAGGAAACCCGTTTTTTCTGACGTAAGGGTGCGCAACTTTCATGAAATCCG
CTGAATATTTGAACACTTTTAGATTGAGAAATCTCGGCCTACCTGTCATGAACAATTTGCATGACATGTC
TAAGGCGACTCGCATATCTGTTGAAACACTTCGGTTGTTAATCTATACAGCTGATTTTCGCTATAGGATC
TACACTGTAGAAAAGAAAGGCCCAGAGAAGAGAATGAGAACCATTTACCAACCTTCTCGAGAACTTAAAG
CCTTACAAGGATGGGTTCTACGTAACATTTTAGATAAACTGTCGTCATCTCCTTTTTCTATTGGATTTGA
AAAGCACCAATCTATTTTGAATAATGCTACCCCGCATATTGGGGCAAACTTTATACTGAATATTGATTTG
GAGGATTTTTTCCCAAGTTTAACTGCTAACAAAGTTTTTGGAGTGTTCCATTCTCTTGGTTATAATCGAC
TAATATCTTCAGTTTTGACAAAAATATGTTGTTATAAAAATCTGCTACCACAAGGTGCTCCATCATCACC
TAAATTAGCTAATCTAATATGTTCTAAACTTGATTATCGTATTCAGGGTTATGCAGGTAGTCGGGGCTTG
ATATATACGAGATATGCCGATGATCTCACCTTATCTGCACAGTCTATGAAAAAGGTTGTTAAAGCACGTG
ATTTTTTATTTTCTATAATCCCAAGTGAAGGATTGGTTATTAACTCAAAAAAAACTTGTATTAGTGGGCC
TCGTAGTCAGAGGAAAGTTACAGGTTTAGTTATTTCACAAGAGAAAGTTGGGATAGGTAGAGAAAAATAT
AAAGAAATTAGAGCAAAGATACATCATATATTTTGCGGTAAGTCTTCTGAGATAGAACACGTTAGGGGAT
GGTTGTCATTTATTTTAAGTGTGGATTCAAAAAGCCATAGGAGATTAATAACTTATATTAGCAAATTAGA
AAAAAAATATGGAAAGAACCCTTTAAATAAAGCGAAGACCTAATCGCAATAACTAGCATAACCCCTTGGG
GCCTCTAAACGGGTCTTGAGGGGTTTTTTGCTGAAACCTCAGGCATTTGAGAAGCACACGGTCACACTGC
TTCCGGTAGTCAATAAACCGGTAAACCAGCAATAGACATAAGCGGCTATTTAACGACCCTGCCCTGAACC
GACGACCGGGTCGAATTTGCTTTCGAATTTCTGCCATTCATCCGCTTATTATCACTTATTCAGGCGTAGC
ACCAGGCGTTTAAGGGCACCAATAACTGCCTTAAAAAAATTACGCCCCGCCCTGCCACTCATCGCAATAC
TGTTGTAATTCATTTAACATTCTGCCGACATGGAAGCCATCACAGACGGCATGATGAACCTGAATCGCCA
GCGGCATCAGCACCTTGTCGCCTTGCGTATAATATTTGCCCATAGTGAAAACGGGGGCGAAGAAGTTGTC
CATATTGGCCACGTTTAAATCAAAACTGGTGAAACTCACCCAGGGATTGGCTGAGACGAAAAACATATTC
TCAATAAACCCTTTAGGGAAATAGGCCAGGTTTTCACCGTAACACGCCACATCTTGCGAATATATGTGTA
GAAACTGCCGGAAATCGTCGTGGTATTCACTCCAGAGCGATGAAAACGTTTCAGTTTGCTCATGGAAAAC
GGTGTAACAAGGGTGAACACTATCCCATATCACCAGCTCACCGTCTTTCATCGCCATACGGAACTCTGGA
TGAGCATTCATCAGGCGGGCAAGAATGTGAATAAAGGCCGGATAAAACTTGTGCTTATTTTTCTTTACGG
TCTTTAAAAAGGCCGTAATATCCAGCTGAACGGTCTGGTTATAGGTACATTGAGCAACTGACTGAAATGC
CTCAAAATGTTCTTTACGATGCCATTGGGATATATCAACGGTGGTATATCCAGTGATTTTTTTCTCCATT
TTAGCTTCCTTAGCTCCTGAAAATCTCGATAACTCAAAAAATACGCCCGGTAGTGATCTTATTTCATTAT
GGTGAAAGTTGGAACCTCTTACGTGCCGATCAACGTCTCATTTTCGCCAAAAGTTGGCCCAGGGCTTCCC
GGTATCAACAGGGACACCAGGATTTATTTATTCTGCGAAGTGATCTTCCGTCACAGGTATTTATTCGGCG
CAAAGTGCGTCGGGTGATGCTGCCAACTTACTGATTTAGTGTATGATGGTGTTTTTGAGGTGCTCCAGTG
GCTTCTGTTTCTATCAGCTGTCCCTCCTGTTCAGCTACTGACGGGGTGGTGCGTAACGGCAAAAGCACCG
CCGGACATCAGCGCTAGCGGAGTGTATACTGGCTTACTATGTTGGCACTGATGAGGGTGTCAGTGAAGTG
CTTCATGTGGCAGGAGAAAAAAGGCTGCACCGGTGCGTCAGCAGAATATGTGATACAGGATATATTCCGC
TTCCTCGCTCACTGACTCGCTACGCTCGGTCGTTCGACTGCGGCGAGCGGAAATGGCTTACGAACGGGGC
GGAGATTTCCTGGAAGATGCCAGGAAGATACTTAACAGGGAAGTGAGAGGGCCGCGGCAAAGCCGTTTTT
CCATAGGCTCCGCCCCCCTGACAAGCATCACGAAATCTGACGCTCAAATCAGTGGTGGCGAAACCCGACA
GGACTATAAAGATACCAGGCGTTTCCCCCTGGCGGCTCCCTCGTGCGCTCTCCTGTTCCTGCCTTTCGGT
TTACCGGTGTCATTCCGCTGTTATGGCCGCGTTTGTCTCATTCCACGCCTGACACTCAGTTCCGGGTAGG
CAGTTCGCTCCAAGCTGGACTGTATGCACGAACCCCCCGTTCAGTCCGACCGCTGCGCCTTATCCGGTAA
CTATCGTCTTGAGTCCAACCCGGAAAGACATGCAAAAGCACCACTGGCAGCAGCCACTGGTAATTGATTT
AGAGGAGTTAGTCTTGAAGTCATGCGCCGGTTAAGGCTAAACTGAAAGGACAAGTTTTGGTGACTGCGCT
CCTCCAAGCCAGTTACCTCGGTTCAAAGAGTTGGTAGCTCAGAGAACCTTCGAAAAACCGCCCTGCAAGG
CGGTTTTTTCGTTTTCAGAGCAAGAGATTACGCGCAGACCAAAACGATCTCAAGAAGATCATCTTATTAA
TCAGATAAAATATTTCTAGATTTCAGTGCAATTTATCTCTTCAAATGTAGCACCTGAAGTCAGCCCCATA
CGATATAAGTTGTAATTCTCATGTTAGTCATGCCCCGCGCCC
Features (pLannotate 1.2.2; 9 found; start..end, strand, type, name):
     62..83      -  protein_bind   CAP binding site: CAP binding activates transcription in the presence of cAMP. E. coli catabolite activator protein
   1321..2280    +  CDS            RT86_ECOLX: Protein predicted: Swiss-Prot protein existence level 4. Participates in the synthesis of a msDNA (a branched RNA linked by a 2',5'-phosphodiester linkage to a single-stranded DNA) of unknown function. The retron transcript serves as primer and template to the reaction, and codes for the RT. From Escherichia coli.
   2293..2340    +  terminator     T7 terminator: transcription terminator for bacteriophage T7 RNA polymerase
   2563..3219    -  CDS            cat: CAT_ECOLX - Experimental evidence at protein level: Swiss-Prot protein existence level 1. This enzyme is an effector of chloramphenicol resistance in bacteria. From Escherichia coli. This protein is used as a marker in many commonly used cloning vectors, such as pACYC184.
   3220..3322    -  promoter       cat promoter: promoter of the E. coli cat gene encoding chloramphenicol acetyltransferase
   3443..3586    +  mobile_element IS1 (fragment): prokaryotic transposable element IS1
   3705..3760    -  rep_origin     RSF ori (fragment): Plasmids containing the RSF 1030 origin of replication can be propagated in E. coli cells that contain additional plasmids with compatible origins.
   3848..4393    -  rep_origin     p15A ori: Plasmids containing the medium-copy-number p15A origin of replication can be propagated in E. coli cells that contain a second plasmid with the ColE1 origin.
   4505..47      -  CDS            TcR (fragment) (across the origin): tetracycline efflux protein; tet; confers resistance to tetracycline
