[The description below was written by a language model from this plasmid's Addgene catalogue record and pLannotate feature annotations shown in this document.]
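Description:
pLG007 (Ec86 retron) is a low-copy bacterial expression plasmid built on the pACYC184 backbone, about 4.5 kb in the sequenced record. It replicates from the p15A origin, which is compatible with ColE1-type plasmids and so allows co-maintenance with a second vector. Selection is by chloramphenicol resistance, provided by the cat gene under its own promoter. Only a short fragment of the pACYC184 tetracycline resistance gene is annotated, which suggests the insert displaced most of that marker. The annotated IS1 fragment and short RSF ori-like match are probably backbone remnants or homology hits rather than functional parts.

The payload is a 2,188 bp segment from Escherichia coli BL21 carrying the Ec86 retron. The only annotated coding feature within it is the retron reverse transcriptase (RT86), which uses the retron's own transcript as both primer and template to make msDNA, a branched molecule in which single-stranded DNA is joined to RNA through a 2',5'-phosphodiester linkage. The reverse transcriptase gene accounts for under half of the stated insert size. The region upstream of it is unannotated, and although it would be expected to hold the non-coding msr/msd template region and any other retron components, the record does not say so. A T7 terminator lies immediately downstream of the reverse transcriptase. The record does not state which promoter drives the insert: none is annotated near it, only a CAP binding site some distance upstream.

The stated purpose is to express the Ec86 retron as a defense system in a bacterial host, and the associated publication title concerns antiviral immunity in prokaryotes. The plasmid therefore appears suited to testing whether the retron protects host cells against phage infection.
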