Addgene plasmid #157885: pLG007 (Ec86 retron)
Purpose: Expresses the Ec86 retron defense system
Depositing lab: Feng Zhang. Depositing organization: Broad Institute. Publication: Diverse enzymatic activities mediate antiviral immunity in prokaryotes. Gao L, Altae-Tran H, Bohning F, Makarova KS, Segel M, Schmid-Burgk JL, Koob J, Wolf YI, Koonin EV, Zhang F. Science. 2020 Aug 28;369(6507):1077-1084. doi: 10.1126/science.aba0372. PubMed 32855333.
Backbone
  Vector backbone: pACYC184
  Vector type: Bacterial Expression
Growth in bacteria
  Bacterial resistance: Chloramphenicol, 25 μg/mL
  Growth temperature: 37°C
  Growth strain: NEB Stable
  Copy number: Low Copy
Gene/Insert
  Gene/Insert name: Ec86 retron
  Species: Escherichia coli BL21
  Insert size (bp): 2188
Terms and licenses: Academic/Nonprofit Terms; Industry Terms: Not Available to Industry
How to cite: pLG007 (Ec86 retron) was a gift from Feng Zhang (Addgene plasmid # 157885 ; http://n2t.net/addgene:157885 ; RRID:Addgene_157885)
